Addgene plasmid #211030: pBiT3.1-N_WDR12:1-423
Purpose: Mammalian expression of full-length human WDR12. N-terminal HiBiT tag.
Depositing lab: Cheryl Arrowsmith. Depositing organization: University of Toronto. Publication: A Target Class Ligandability Evaluation of WD40 Repeat-Containing Proteins. Ackloo S, Li F, Szewczyk M, Seitova A, Loppnau P, Zeng H, Xu J, Ahmad S, Arnautova YA, Baghaie AJ, Beldar S, Bolotokova A, Centrella PA, Chau I, Clark MA, Cuozzo JW, Dehghani-Tafti S, Disch JS, Dong A, Dumas A, Feng JA, Ghiabi P, Gibson E, Gilmer J, Goldman B, Green SR, Guie MA, Guilinger JP, Harms N, Herasymenko O, Houliston S, Hutchinson A, Kearnes S, Keefe AD, Kimani SW, Kramer T, Kutera M, Kwak HA, Lento C, Li Y, Liu J, Loup J, Machado RAC, Mulhern CJ, Perveen S, Righetto GL, Riley P, Shrestha S, Sigel EA, Silva M, Sintchak MD, Slakman BL, Taylor RD, Thompson J, Torng W, Underkoffler C, von Rechenberg M, Walsh RT, Watson I, Wilson DJ, Wolf E, Yadav M, Yazdi AK, Zhang J, Zhang Y, Santhakumar V, Edwards AM, Barsyte-Lovejoy D, Schapira M, Brown PJ, Halabelian L, Arrowsmith CH. J Med Chem. 2025 Jan 23;68(2):1092-1112. doi: 10.1021/acs.jmedchem.4c02010. Epub 2024 Nov 4. PubMed 39495097.
Backbone
  Vector backbone: pBiT3.1-N
  Backbone manufacturer: Promega
  Vector type: Mammalian Expression
  Selectable markers: Neomycin (select with G418)
Growth in bacteria
  Bacterial resistance: Kanamycin, 50 μg/mL
  Growth temperature: 37°C
  Growth strain: DH5alpha
  Copy number: High Copy
Gene/Insert
  Gene/Insert name: WDR12:M1-A423
  Species: H. sapiens (human)
  Insert size (bp): 1269
  Mutation: wild type
  Entrez Gene: WDR12 (a.k.a. YTM1)
  Promoter: CMV
  Tag / fusion protein: MVSGWRLFKKISGSSGGSSG (N terminal on insert)
  Cloning method: Ligation Independent Cloning
  Sequencing primers: 5′ T7; 3′ TTGCTCAGCGGTGGCAGCAG
Resource information
  A portion of this plasmid was derived from a plasmid made by: Mammalian Gene Collection (BC008082)
Terms and licenses: Academic/Nonprofit Terms; Industry Terms: Not Available to Industry
Depositor comments: 5' Cloning Site: Xho1 (not destroyed), 3' Cloning Site: Xba1 (not destroyed).
How to cite: pBiT3.1-N_WDR12:1-423 was a gift from Cheryl Arrowsmith (Addgene plasmid # 211030 ; http://n2t.net/addgene:211030 ; RRID:Addgene_211030)
