[The description below was written by a language model from this plasmid's Addgene catalogue record and pLannotate feature annotations shown in this document.]
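Description:
pBiT3.1-N_WDR12:1-423 is a mammalian expression plasmid built on Promega's pBiT3.1-N backbone. It carries the full-length, wild-type human WDR12 open reading frame (residues M1 to A423, 1269 bp), derived from a Mammalian Gene Collection clone. WDR12 is a WD40-repeat protein and a component of the PeBoW complex, which is needed for 28S and 5.8S rRNA maturation and 60S ribosome formation. The insert was introduced by ligation-independent cloning between XhoI and XbaI sites that remain intact. It is fused at its N-terminus to the short HiBiT peptide followed by a flexible Gly/Ser linker. HiBiT complements the LgBiT fragment to reconstitute NanoLuc luciferase, so the tagged protein can be measured by luminescence in cells or lysates.

Expression is driven by the CMV immediate-early enhancer and promoter. A chimeric β-globin/immunoglobulin intron lies upstream of the coding sequence and generally improves transcript processing, and an SV40 polyadenylation signal follows it. A T7 promoter just upstream of the fusion serves as a sequencing primer site and could support in vitro transcription.

The plasmid replicates at high copy in E. coli from a ColE1/pUC-type origin and is selected with kanamycin through an EM7-driven neo (nptII) gene, which is preceded by a loxP site. The catalogue lists neomycin/G418 as the mammalian selectable marker. The feature table, however, shows only the bacterial EM7 promoter directly upstream of neo, and it also annotates an SV40 promoter-driven blasticidin S deaminase cassette with a synthetic poly(A) signal that the catalogue does not mention.

The associated publication title concerns ligandability of WD40-repeat proteins, but the record does not name the specific assay in which this construct was used.
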