Features (pLannotate 1.2.2; 17 found; start..end, strand, type, name):
     24..105     -  polyA_signal   SV40 poly(A) signal: SV40 polyadenylation signal
    128..211     -  CDS            large T antigen (fragment): large T antigen from SV40 (simian virus 40)
    276..641     +  enhancer       CMV enhancer: human cytomegalovirus immediate early enhancer
    643..842     +  promoter       CMV promoter: human cytomegalovirus (CMV) immediate early promoter
    981..1113    +  intron         chimeric intron: chimera between introns from human β-globin and immunoglobulin heavy chain genes
   1157..1175    +  promoter       T7 promoter: promoter for bacteriophage T7 RNA polymerase
   1250..2518    +  CDS            WDR12 (sequence withheld): WDR12_HUMAN - Experimental evidence at protein level: Swiss-Prot protein existence level 1. Component of the PeBoW complex, which is required for maturation of 28S and 5.8S ribosomal RNAs and formation of the 60S ribosome. From Homo sapiens (Human).
   2549..2567    +  misc_feature   MCS (fragment): pUC18/19 multiple cloning site
   2616..2737    -  polyA_signal   SV40 poly(A) signal: SV40 polyadenylation signal
   2760..2828    -  CDS            large T antigen (fragment): large T antigen from SV40 (simian virus 40)
   2852..2885    +  protein_bind   loxP: Cre-mediated recombination occurs in the 8-bp core sequence (GCATACAT). Cre recombinase
   2895..2942    +  promoter       EM7 promoter: synthetic bacterial promoter&nbsp
   2974..3765    +  CDS            neo: KKA2_KLEPN - Also known as kan, nptII. Experimental evidence at protein level: Swiss-Prot protein existence level 1. Resistance to kanamycin, neomycin, paromomycin, ribostamycin, butirosin and gentamicin B. From Klebsiella pneumoniae.
   3926..4514    -  rep_origin     ori: high-copy-number ColE1/pMB1/pBR322/pUC origin of replication
   4640..4688    -  polyA_signal   poly(A) signal: synthetic polyadenylation signal
   4712..5110    -  CDS            BSD: blasticidin S deaminase; Aspergillus terreus BSD; confers resistance to blasticidin
   5141..5498    -  promoter       SV40 promoter: SV40 enhancer and early promoter
>Addgene plasmid #211030 | pBiT3.1-N_WDR12:1-423 | addgene full sequence | sequence record 423387 | Addgene NGS Result
AAGACGCGTTAATTAAGACGTCGGCAGTGAAAAAAATGCTTTATTTGTGAAATTTGTGATGCTATTGCTT
TATTTGTAACCATTATAAGCTGCAATAAACAAGTTAACAACAACAATTGCATTCATTTTATGTTTCAGGT
TCAGGGGGAGGTGTGGGAGGTTTTTTAAAGCAAGTAAAACCTCTACAAATGTGGTATGGCTGATTATGAT
CCGCGGCCGCAATACGTCGACGTTATCAGCTGACTTCGTACGAGAGCCTAGGATTATGGCGCGCCACTAG
TTATTAATAGTAATCAATTACGGGGTCATTAGTTCATAGCCCATATATGGAGTTCCGCGTTACATAACTT
ACGGTAAATGGCCCGCCTGGCTGACCGCCCAACGACCCCCGCCCATTGACGTCAATAATGACGTATGTTC
CCATAGTAACGCCAATAGGGACTTTCCATTGACGTCAATGGGTGGAGTATTTACGGTAAACTGCCCACTT
GGCAGTACATCAAGTGTATCATATGCCAAGTCCGCCCCCTATTGACGTCAATGACGGTAAATGGCCCGCC
TGGCATTATGCCCAGTACATGACCTTACGGGACTTTCCTACTTGGCAGTACATCTACGTATTAGTCATCG
CTATTACCATGGTGATGCGGTTTTGGCAGTACACCAATGGGCGTGGATAGCGGTTTGACTCACGGGGATT
TCCAAGTCTCCACCCCATTGACGTCAATGGGAGTTTGTTTTGGCACCAAAATCAACGGGACTTTCCAAAA
TGTCGTAATAACCCCGCCCCGTTGACGCAAATGGGCGGTAGGCGTGTACGGTGGGAGGTCTATATAAGCA
GAGCTGGTTTAGTGAACCGTCAGATCACTAGAATCTTTATTGCGGTAGTTTATCACAGTTAAATTGCTAA
CGCAGTCAGTGCTTCTGACACAACAGTCTCGAACTTAAGCTGCAGAAGTTGGTCGTGAGGCACTGGGCAG
GTAAGTATCAAGGTTACAAGACAGGTTTAAGGAGACCAATAGAAACTGGGCTTGTCGAGACAGAGAAGAC
TCTTGCGTTTCTGATAGGCACCTATTGGTCTTACTGACATCCACTTTGCCTTTCTCTCCACAGGTGTCCA
CTCCCAGTTCAATTACAGCTCTTAAGGCTAGAGTATTAATACGACTCACTATAGGGGTTAGCGATCGCCA
TGGTGAGCGGCTGGCGGCTGTTCAAGAAGATTAGCGGGAGCTCCGGTGGCTCGAGCGGT
[1269 nt withheld, positions 1250-2518]
TAATCTAGAGGTCAAGCTTCGGGGGTTTAAACCTGCAGGCATGCAAGCTGATTTGGCTGCTGCCACCGCT
GAGCAAGGCCGCTTCGAGCAGACATGATAAGATACATTGATGAGTTTGGACAAACCACAACTAGAATGCA
GTGAAAAAAATGCTTTATTTGTGAAATTTGTGATGCTATTGCTTTATTTGTAACCATTATAAGCTGCAAT
AAACAAGTTAACAACAACAATTGCATTCATTTTATGTTTCAGGTTCAGGGGGAGATGTGGGAGGTTTTTT
TAAGCAAGTAAAACCTCTACAAATGTGGTAAAATCTTAATTAAGACTTCTAATATAACTTCGTATAGCAT
ACATTATACGAAGTTATGGTTCCACTGTTGACAATTAATCATCGGCATAGTATATCGGCATAGTATAATA
CGACAAGGTGAGGAACTAAACCCAGGAGGCAGATCATGATTGAACAAGATGGATTGCACGCAGGTTCTCC
GGCCGCTTGGGTGGAGAGGCTATTCGGCTATGACTGGGCACAACAGACAATCGGCTGCTCTGATGCCGCC
GTGTTCCGGCTGTCAGCGCAGGGGCGCCCGGTTCTTTTTGTCAAGACCGACCTGTCCGGTGCCCTGAATG
AACTGCAGGACGAGGCAGCGCGGCTATCGTGGCTGGCCACGACGGGCGTTCCTTGCGCAGCTGTGCTCGA
CGTTGTCACTGAAGCGGGAAGGGACTGGCTGCTATTGGGCGAAGTGCCGGGGCAGGATCTCCTGTCATCT
CACCTTGCTCCTGCCGAGAAAGTATCCATCATGGCTGATGCAATGCGGCGGCTGCATACGCTTGATCCGG
CTACCTGCCCATTCGACCACCAAGCGAAACATCGCATCGAGCGAGCACGTACTCGGATGGAAGCCGGTCT
TGTCGATCAGGATGATCTGGACGAAGAGCATCAGGGGCTCGCGCCAGCCGAACTGTTCGCCAGGCTCAAG
GCGCGCATGCCCGACGGCGAGGATCTCGTCGTGACCCATGGCGATGCCTGCTTGCCGAATATCATGGTGG
AAAATGGCCGCTTTTCTGGATTCATCGACTGTGGCCGGCTGGGTGTGGCGGACCGCTATCAGGACATAGC
GTTGGCTACCCGTGATATTGCTGAAGAGCTTGGCGGCGAATGGGCTGACCGCTTCCTCGTGCTTTACGGT
ATCGCCGCTCCCGATTCGCAGCGCATCGCCTTCTATCGCCTTCTTGACGAGTTCTTCTGATTCGAAATGA
CCGACCAAGCGACGCCCAACCGGTATCAGCTCACTCAAAGGCGGTAATACGGTTATCCACAGAATCAGGG
GATAACGCAGGAAAGAACATGTGAGCAAAAGGCCAGCAAAAGGCCAGGAACCGTAAAAAGGCCGCGTTGC
TGGCGTTTTTCCATAGGCTCCGCCCCCCTGACGAGCATCACAAAAATCGACGCTCAAGTCAGAGGTGGCG
AAACCCGACAGGACTATAAAGATACCAGGCGTTTCCCCCTGGAAGCTCCCTCGTGCGCTCTCCTGTTCCG
ACCCTGCCGCTTACCGGATACCTGTCCGCCTTTCTCCCTTCGGGAAGCGTGGCGCTTTCTCATAGCTCAC
GCTGTAGGTATCTCAGTTCGGTGTAGGTCGTTCGCTCCAAGCTGGGCTGTGTGCACGAACCCCCCGTTCA
GCCCGACCGCTGCGCCTTATCCGGTAACTATCGTCTTGAGTCCAACCCGGTAAGACACGACTTATCGCCA
CTGGCAGCAGCCACTGGTAACAGGATTAGCAGAGCGAGGTATGTAGGCGGTGCTACAGAGTTCTTGAAGT
GGTGGCCTAACTACGGCTACACTAGAAGGACAGTATTTGGTATCTGCGCTCTGCTGAAGCCAGTTACCTT
CGGAAAAAGAGTTGGTAGCTCTTGATCCGGCAAACAAACCACCGCTGGTAGCGGTGGTTTTTTTGTTTGC
AAGCAGCAGATTACGCGCAGAAAAAAAGGATTTCAAGAAGATCCTTTGATCTTTTCTACGGGGTCTGACG
CTCAGTGGAACGAAAACTCACGTTAAGGGATTTTGGTCATGAGATTATCAAAAAGGATCTTCACCTAGAT
CCTTTTATAGTCCGGAATCGTCACACAAAAAACCAACACACAGATGTAATGAAAATAAAGATATTTTATT
GCGGCCATCGTGATGGCTAGAGTTTAGCCCTCCCACACATAACCAGAGGGCAGCAATTCACGAATCCCAA
CTGCCGTCGGCTGTCCATCACTGTCCTTCACTATGGCTTTGATCCCAGGATGCAGATCGAGAAGCACCTG
TCGGCACCGTCCGCAGGGGCTCAAGATGCCCCTGTTCTCATTTCCGATCGCGACGATACAAGTCAGGTTG
CCAGCTGCCGCAGCAGCAGCAGTGCCCAGCACCACGAGTTCTGCACAAGGTCCCCCAGTAAAATGATATA
CATTGACACCAGTGAAGATGCGGCCGTCGCTAGAGAGAGCTGCGCTGGCGACGCTGTAGTCTTCAGAGAT
GGGGATGCTGTTGATTGTAGCCGTTGCTCTTTCAATGAGGGTGGATTCTTCTTGAGACAAAGGCTTGGCC
ATGGTGGCGCTAGTGTCAGAAGAATCGAGCTTTTTGCAAAAGCCTAGGCCTCCAAAAAAGCCTCCTCACT
ACTTCTGGAATAGCTCAGAGGCCGAGGCGGCCTCGGCCTCTGCATAAATAAAAAAAATTAGTCAGCCATG
GGGCGGAGAATGGGCGGAACTGGGCGGAGTTAGGGGCGGGATGGGCGGAGTTAGGGGCGGGACTATGGTT
GCTGACTAATTGAGATGCATGCTTTGCATACTTCTGCCTGCTGGGGAGCCTGGGGACTTTCCACACCTGG
TTGCTGACTAATTGAGATGCATGCTTTGCATACTTCTGCCTGCTGGGGAGCCTGGGGACTTTCCACACCC
TAACTGACACACATTCCACAGCTGGTTCTTTCCGCCTCAGAAGGTACCTAACCAAGTTCCTCTTTCAGAG
GTTATTTCAGGCCATGGTGCTGCGC
