>Addgene plasmid #211030 | pBiT3.1-N_WDR12:1-423 | depositor partial sequence | sequence record 411540 | Insert sequence
[1269 nt withheld, positions 1-1269]
